Addgene plasmid #143719: TFORF0619
Purpose: Lentiviral vector for overexpressing transcription factor ORFs with unique 24-bp barcodes. Barcodes facilitate identification of transcription factors in pooled screens.
Depositing lab: Feng Zhang. Depositing organization: Broad Institute. Publication: A transcription factor atlas of directed differentiation. Joung J, Ma S, Tay T, Geiger-Schuller KR, Kirchgatterer PC, Verdine VK, Guo B, Arias-Garcia MA, Allen WE, Singh A, Kuksenko O, Abudayyeh OO, Gootenberg JS, Fu Z, Macrae RK, Buenrostro JD, Regev A, Zhang F. Cell. 2023 Jan 5;186(1):209-229.e26. doi: 10.1016/j.cell.2022.11.026. PubMed 36608654.
Backbone
  Vector backbone: pLX_TRC317
  Backbone manufacturer: Broad Institute Genetic Perturbation Platform
  Backbone size w/o insert (bp): 8264
  Vector type: Mammalian Expression, Lentiviral
  Selectable markers: Puromycin
Growth in bacteria
  Bacterial resistance: Ampicillin, 100 μg/mL
  Growth temperature: 37°C
  Growth strain: NEB Stable
  Copy number: High Copy
Gene/Insert
  Gene/Insert name: ZSCAN20
  Species: H. sapiens (human)
  Insert size (bp): 3233
  Entrez Gene: ZSCAN20 (a.k.a. KOX29, ZFP-31, ZNF31, ZNF360)
  Promoter: EF1a
  Cloning method: Unknown
  Sequencing primers: 5′ GGGTGGAGACTGAAGTTAGGCCAG; 3′ CACATAGCGTAAAAGGAGCAACATAG
Terms and licenses: Academic/Nonprofit Terms; Industry Terms: Not Available to Industry
Depositor comments: XM_017002237,NM_145238,XM_006710874,ENST00000361328 . The transcription factor ORF portion of this plasmid was synthesized by Genewiz. Please test multiple small colonies in case of plasmid recombination. To make this collection available in a timely manner, a portion of this collection was not fully sequenced by Addgene. If an Addgene verified full plasmid sequence is not available, please contact us prior to placing an order to request the full sequence.
How to cite: TFORF0619 was a gift from Feng Zhang (Addgene plasmid # 143719 ; http://n2t.net/addgene:143719 ; RRID:Addgene_143719)
