[The description below was written by a language model from this plasmid's Addgene catalogue record and pLannotate feature annotations shown in this document.]
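Description:
TFORF0619 is a lentiviral mammalian expression plasmid built on the pLX_TRC317 backbone from the Broad Institute Genetic Perturbation Platform. It carries the human zinc-finger transcription factor ZSCAN20 (also known as KOX29, ZNF31 or ZNF360). It is one member of a large barcoded transcription factor ORF collection in which each construct has a unique 24-bp barcode, so the overexpressed factor can be identified in pooled screens. The feature table does not annotate the barcode, so its position cannot be stated from the record. In bacteria the plasmid replicates from a high-copy ColE1/pUC-type origin and is selected with ampicillin through the β-lactamase gene. An f1 origin and remnants of a lac/lacZα cloning region are also present. The depositor notes that the plasmid can recombine during propagation.

The transfer cassette has a third-generation, self-inactivating design. An RSV promoter fused to a truncated HIV-1 5' LTR drives genomic RNA production in packaging cells. It is followed by the Ψ packaging signal with a gag fragment and by the RRE for Rev-dependent export. Next, an SV40 early promoter/origin region precedes the puromycin N-acetyltransferase gene, which allows selection of transduced cells. A cPPT/CTS element that aids nuclear import follows. The strong constitutive EF-1α promoter then drives the synthesized ZSCAN20 ORF, which is annotated over about 2.6 kb of the stated 3.2 kb insert. Downstream lie a short U6 promoter fragment, a WPRE that enhances transcript expression, the ΔU3 3' LTR and an SV40 polyadenylation signal. The construct is intended for stable ZSCAN20 overexpression, individually or in pooled screens such as directed-differentiation studies.
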