Features (pLannotate 1.2.2; 31 found; start..end, strand, type, name):
      1..1179    +  promoter       EF-1α promoter: strong constitutive promoter for human elongation factor EF-1α
   1250..3889    +  CDS            ZSCAN20 (fragment): ZSC20_HUMAN - Also known as KOX29, ZNF31, ZNF360. Experimental evidence at protein level: Swiss-Prot protein existence level 1. May be involved in transcriptional regulation. From Homo sapiens (Human).
   4340..4393    +  promoter       U6 promoter (fragment): RNA polymerase III promoter for human U6 snRNA
   4435..5023    +  misc_feature   WPRE: woodchuck hepatitis virus posttranscriptional regulatory element
   5074..5093    +  misc_feature   cPPT/CTS (fragment): central polypurine tract and central termination sequence of HIV-1
   5095..5328    +  LTR            3' LTR (ΔU3): self-inactivating 3' long terminal repeat (LTR) from HIV-1
   5406..5527    +  polyA_signal   SV40 poly(A) signal: SV40 polyadenylation signal
   5567..5702    +  rep_origin     SV40 ori: SV40 origin of replication
   5723..5741    -  promoter       T7 promoter: promoter for bacteriophage T7 RNA polymerase
   5749..5904    +  CDS            lacZα (fragment): LacZα fragment of β-galactosidase; lacZ fragment
   5909..6337    +  rep_origin     f1 ori (sequence partly withheld): f1 bacteriophage origin of replication; arrow indicates direction of (+) strand synthesis
   6390..6494    +  promoter       AmpR promoter: bla
   6495..7355    +  CDS            AmpR: β-lactamase; bla; confers resistance to ampicillin, carbenicillin, and related antibiotics
   7526..8114    +  rep_origin     ori: high-copy-number ColE1/pMB1/pBR322/pUC origin of replication
   8297..8389    +  CDS            lacI (fragment): lac repressor; lacI; The lac repressor binds to the lac operator to inhibit transcription in E. coli. This inhibition can be relieved by adding lactose or isopropyl-β-D-thiogalactopyranoside (IPTG).
   8402..8423    +  protein_bind   CAP binding site: CAP binding activates transcription in the presence of cAMP. E. coli catabolite activator protein
   8438..8468    +  promoter       lac promoter: promoter for the E. coli lac operon
   8472..8494    +  protein_bind   lac operator (fragment): The lac repressor binds to the lac operator to inhibit transcription in E. coli. This inhibition can be relieved by adding lactose or isopropyl-β-D-thiogalactopyranoside (IPTG). lac repressor encoded by lacI
   8537..8555    +  promoter       T3 promoter: promoter for bacteriophage T3 RNA polymerase
   8583..8809    +  promoter       RSV promoter: Rous sarcoma virus enhancer/promoter
   8810..8990    +  LTR            5' LTR (truncated): truncated 5' long terminal repeat (LTR) from HIV-1
   9037..9162    +  misc_feature   HIV-1 Ψ: packaging signal of human immunodeficiency virus type 1
   9146..9509    +  CDS            HIV-1 gag (fragment): gag protein from human immunodeficiency virus 1; gag
   9655..9888    +  misc_feature   RRE: The Rev response element (RRE) of HIV-1 allows for Rev-dependent mRNA export from the nucleus to the cytoplasm.
  10265..10291   +  CDS            Rev (fragment): human immunodeficiency virus 1 (HIV-1) Rev protein; rev; enhances nuclear export of unspliced and incompletely spliced viral mRNAs
  10298..10321   +  promoter       SV40 promoter (fragment): SV40 early promoter
  10322..10393   +  promoter       SV40 promoter (fragment): SV40 enhancer and early promoter
  10417..10552   +  rep_origin     SV40 ori: SV40 origin of replication
  10598..11194   +  CDS            PuroR (fragment): puromycin N-acetyltransferase; pac from Streptomyces; confers resistance to puromycin
  11243..11360   +  misc_feature   cPPT/CTS: central polypurine tract and central termination sequence of HIV-1
  11425..11491   +  CDS            small t antigen (fragment): SV40 (simian virus 40) small t antigen
>Addgene plasmid #143719 | TFORF0619 | addgene full sequence | sequence record 407006 | Addgene NGS Result
GGCTCCGGTGCCCGTCAGTGGGCAGAGCGCACATCGCCCACAGTCCCCGAGAAGTTGGGGGGAGGGGTCG
GCAATTGAACCGGTGCCTAGAGAAGGTGGCGCGGGGTAAACTGGGAAAGTGATGTCGTGTACTGGCTCCG
CCTTTTTCCCGAGGGTGGGGGAGAACCGTATATAAGTGCAGTAGTCGCCGTGAACGTTCTTTTTCGCAAC
GGGTTTGCCGCCAGAACACAGGTAAGTGCCGTGTGTGGTTCCCGCGGGCCTGGCCTCTTTACGGGTTATG
GCCCTTGCGTGCCTTGAATTACTTCCACCTGGCTGCAGTACGTGATTCTTGATCCCGAGCTTCGGGTTGG
AAGTGGGTGGGAGAGTTCGAGGCCTTGCGCTTAAGGAGCCCCTTCGCCTCGTGCTTGAGTTGAGGCCTGG
CCTGGGCGCTGGGGCCGCCGCGTGCGAATCTGGTGGCACCTTCGCGCCTGTCTCGCTGCTTTCGATAAGT
CTCTAGCCATTTAAAATTTTTGATGACCTGCTGCGACGCTTTTTTTCTGGCAAGATAGTCTTGTAAATGC
GGGCCAAGATCTGCACACTGGTATTTCGGTTTTTGGGGCCGCGGGCGGCGACGGGGCCCGTGCGTCCCAG
CGCACATGTTCGGCGAGGCGGGGCCTGCGAGCGCGGCCACCGAGAATCGGACGGGGGTAGTCTCAAGCTG
GCCGGCCTGCTCTGGTGCCTGGCCTCGCGCCGCCGTGTATCGCCCCGCCCTGGGCGGCAAGGCTGGCCCG
GTCGGCACCAGTTGCGTGAGCGGAAAGATGGCCGCTTCCCGGCCCTGCTGCAGGGAGCTCAAAATGGAGG
ACGCGGCGCTCGGGAGAGCGGGCGGGTGAGTCACCCACACAAAGGAAAAGGGCCTTTCCGTCCTCAGCCG
TCGCTTCATGTGACTCCACGGAGTACCGGGCGCCGTCCAGGCACCTCGATTAGTTCTCGAGCTTTTGGAG
TACGTCGTCTTTAGGTTGGGGGGAGGGGTTTTATGCGATGGAGTTTCCCCACACTGAGTGGGTGGAGACT
GAAGTTAGGCCAGCTTGGCACTTGATGTAATTCTCCTTGGAATTTGCCCTTTTTGAGTTTGGATCTTGGT
TCATTCTCAAGCCTCAGACAGTGGTTCAAAGTTTTTTTCTTCCATTTCAGGTGTCGTGAGGCTAGCACCG
CCACCATGGCTATGGCCCTGGAATTGCAAGCCCAGGCATCTCCGCAGCCAGAGCCTGAAGAACTCCTGAT
TGTGAAACTGGAAGAGGACTCTTGGGGATCAGAATCCAAACTCTGGGAGAAGGACCGTGGCTCTGTCTCT
GGCCCAGAGGCCTCCCGCCAGCGCTTCAGGCAATTCCAATACAGGGATGCAGCTGGACCCCACGAGGCCT
TCAGCCAGCTCTGGGCTCTCTGCTGTCGTTGGCTGAGGCCGGAGATCCGTCTCAAAGAGCAGATCCTGGA
GCTGCTCGTGCTGGAGCAGTTCCTGACTATCTTGCCTAGGGAGGTCCAGACCTGGGTGCAGGCACGCCAC
CCTGAGAGTGGTGAGGAGGCTGTGGCCTTGGTGGAGGATTGGCACCGAGAGACCAGGACTGCAGGACAGT
CGGGACTGGAATTGCATACAGAAGAGACCAGGCCCTTAAAGACAGGGGAAGAAGCTCAGAGCTTCCAGCT
GCAGCCAGTGGATCCCTGGCCTGAGGGACAGTCCCAGAAGAAGGGGGTGAAGAATACATGCCCTGACCTT
CCCAATCACCTAAATGCCGAGGTGGCACCACAGCCTTTGAAAGAGAGTGCTGTCCTCACTCCCCGAGTCC
CTACTCTCCCAAAGATGGGGAGCGTTGGAGATTGGGAGGTGACAGCTGAGTCCCAGGAAGCCCTGGGCCC
TGGCAAACATGCTGAGAAGGAGCTCTGTAAAGACCCCCCAGGAGACGACTGTGGGAACAGCGTGTGCCTG
GGAGTTCCAGTTTCAAAACCAAGTAATACCTCCGAGAAAGAGCAAGGACCAGAGTTTTGGGGTCTAAGTC
TTATAAATTCTGGGAAAAGGAGCACTGCAGATTACAGCCTGGATAATGAGCCAGCTCAGGCATTGACCTG
GAGGGATTCAAGAGCCTGGGAGGAACAATACCAGTGGGATGTGGAGGACATGAAGGTGTCAGGTGTTCAC
TGGGGCTATGAGGAGACCAAGACTTTCCTGGCAATTTTGAGTGAATCTCCTTTCTCTGAAAAGCTCCGGA
CTTGTCACCAGAACCGCCAGGTATATCGGGCCATTGCAGAGCAGCTAAGGGCAAGGGGCTTCCTGCGGAC
ACTGGAGCAATGTCGCTATAGGGTCAAAAACCTCCTACGGAATTACCGGAAAGCCAAGAGCAGCCACCCA
CCAGGTACCTGCCCCTTCTATGAGGAGCTGGAGGCCCTGGTCAGGGCTCGGACAGCCATCAGAGCCACAG
ATGGCCCAGGAGAGGCCGTGGCACTTCCCAGGCTCGGGTATAGTGACGCAGAGATGGATGAGCAGGAGGA
AGGGGGCTGGGATCCTGAAGAAATGGCAGAAGACTGTAACGGTGCTGGCCTGGTCAATGTTGAGTCTACC
CAGGGGCCCAGGATTGCAGGGGCCCCAGCTCTGTTCCAGAGTCGTATTGCAGGTGTGCACTGGGGCTATG
AGGAGACCAAGGCCTTCCTGGCAATTCTCAGTGAGTCCCCATTCTCGGAAAAGCTTCGTACCTGTCACCA
GAACAGCCAGGTGTACCGGGCCATTGCAGAGCGGCTGTGTGCTCTGGGCTTCCTGCGGACACTGGAGCAG
TGTCGCTACAGATTCAAAAACCTCCTTCGAAGCTACCGGAAAGCCAAGAGCAGCCACCCACCAGGGACAT
GCCCTTTCTATGAGGAACTGGACTCGCTGATGAGGGCTCGGGCTGCAGTCAGGGCCATGGGGACTGTCCG
AGAGGCTGCAGGTCTCCCTAGGTGTGGGCAGAGTAGTGCTGAGACTGATGCCCAGGAGGCCTGGGGTGAA
GTGGCCAATGAAGATGCTGTCAAACCTTCAACCTTGTGTCCTAAAGCCCCAGACATGGGTTTTGAAATGA
GGCATGAGGATGAAGACCAGATTTCAGAGCAGGACATTTTTGAGGGTTTGCCTGGAGCCTTATCAAAATG
TCCTACAGAAGCTGTTTGCCAACCTCTTGACTGGGGAGAAGACAGTGAAAATGAAAATGAAGATGAAGGG
CAGTGGGGAAATCCCTCACAGGAACAGTGGCAAGAAAGTTCTTCTGAAGAGGACTTAGAAAAACTTATTG
ACCATCAAGGCCTGTACCTTGCAGAGAAACCCTACAAGTGTGACACATGCATGAAGAGCTTCAGTCGGAG
CTCCCACTTCATTGCCCATCAGCGAATCCACACAGGTGAGAAGCCCTACAAATGCCTTGAATGTGGAAAA
AACTTTAGTGACCGCTCTAACCTCAATACCCATCAGAGAATCCACACTGGAGAGAAGCCCTATAAATGCC
TTGAATGTGGGAAAAGCTTTAGTGACCATTCTAATCTCATCACTCACCAGAGAATTCACACGGGGGAAAA
GCCCTATAAATGTGGAGAATGTTGGAAAAGCTTCAACCAGAGCTCAAACCTTCTGAAACATCAGAGAATC
CACTTGGGAGGAAATCCTGACCAGTGTAGTGAGCCTGGGGGAAACTTTGCCCAAAGCCCATCTTTTAGTG
CTCACTGGAGGAATTCTACAGAAGAGACAGCTCCTGAACAACCTCAAAGTATCAGTAAGGACTTGAATTC
TCCTGGACCACACAGCACAAACTCAGGGGAGAAACTTTATGAGTGTTCTGAATGTGGAAGAAGCTTCTCT
AAGAGCTCTGCCCTCATTAGTCACCAAAGAATCCATACGGGAGAGAAACCATATGAATGTGCCGAATGTG
GGAAAAGCTTCAGTAAGAGCTCCACCCTGGCCAACCACCAGCGCACCCACACTGGAGAGAAGCCGTATAA
ATGTGTGGACTGTGGGAAGTGCTTCAGTGAGCGCTCCAAGCTCATCACACACCAGAGAGTGCACACAGGA
GAGAAGCCCTACAAATGCCTTGAGTGTGGAAAATTCTTCCGTGACCGTTCTAACCTCATTACTCACCAGA
GGATTCATACGGGAGAGAAGCCGTATAAGTGCAGAGAGTGTGGGAAATGCTTTAACCAGAGCTCCAGTCT
TATTATTCACCAGAGAATCCACACAGGGGAGAAACCCTACAAGTGCACAGAGTGTGGCAAAGACTTCAAC
AACAGTTCCCACTTCAGTGCTCACCGGAGAACCCATGCAGGAGGGAAGGCGTCGTAGTAATGAACTAGTC
CGTAACTTGAAAGTATTTCGATTTCTTGGCTTTATATATCTTGTGGAAAGGACGAAAGTTACGAGCTGTC
TTTCCAATAACGCGTTAAGTCGACAATCAACCTCTGGATTACAAAATTTGTGAAAGATTGACTGGTATTC
TTAACTATGTTGCTCCTTTTACGCTATGTGGATACGCTGCTTTAATGCCTTTGTATCATGCTATTGCTTC
CCGTATGGCTTTCATTTTCTCCTCCTTGTATAAATCCTGGTTGCTGTCTCTTTATGAGGAGTTGTGGCCC
GTTGTCAGGCAACGTGGCGTGGTGTGCACTGTGTTTGCTGACGCAACCCCCACTGGTTGGGGCATTGCCA
CCACCTGTCAGCTCCTTTCCGGGACTTTCGCTTTCCCCCTCCCTATTGCCACGGCGGAACTCATCGCCGC
CTGCCTTGCCCGCTGCTGGACAGGGGCTCGGCTGTTGGGCACTGACAATTCCGTGGTGTTGTCGGGGAAA
TCATCGTCCTTTCCTTGGCTGCTCGCCTGTGTTGCCACCTGGATTCTGCGCGGGACGTCCTTCTGCTACG
TCCCTTCGGCCCTCAATCCAGCGGACCTTCCTTCCCGCGGCCTGCTGCCGGCTCTGCGGCCTCTTCCGCG
TCTTCGCCTTCGCCCTCAGACGAGTCGGATCTCCCTTTGGGCCGCCTCCCCGCGTCGACTTTAAGACCAA
TGACTTACAAGGCAGCTGTAGATCTTAGCCACTTTTTAAAAGAAAAGGGGGGACTGGAAGGGCTAATTCA
CTCCCAACGAAGACAAGATCTGCTTTTTGCTTGTACTGGGTCTCTCTGGTTAGACCAGATCTGAGCCTGG
GAGCTCTCTGGCTAACTAGGGAACCCACTGCTTAAGCCTCAATAAAGCTTGCCTTGAGTGCTTCAAGTAG
TGTGTGCCCGTCTGTTGTGTGACTCTGGTAACTAGAGATCCCTCAGACCCTTTTAGTCAGTGTGGAAAAT
CTCTAGCAGTACGTATAGTAGTTCATGTCATCTTATTATTCAGTATTTATAACTTGCAAAGAAATGAATA
TCAGAGAGTGAGAGGAACTTGTTTATTGCAGCTTATAATGGTTACAAATAAAGCAATAGCATCACAAATT
TCACAAATAAAGCATTTTTTTCACTGCATTCTAGTTGTGGTTTGTCCAAACTCATCAATGTATCTTATCA
TGTCTGGCTCTAGCTATCCCGCCCCTAACTCCGCCCATCCCGCCCCTAACTCCGCCCAGTTCCGCCCATT
CTCCGCCCCATGGCTGACTAATTTTTTTTATTTATGCAGAGGCCGAGGCCGCCTCGGCCTCTGAGCTATT
CCAGAAGTAGTGAGGAGGCTTTTTTGGAGGCCTAGGGACGTACCCAATTCGCCCTATAGTGAGTCGTATT
ACGCGCGCTCACTGGCCGTCGTTTTACAACGTCGTGACTGGGAAAACCCTGGCGTTACCCAACTTAATCG
CCTTGCAGCACATCCCCCTTTCGCCAGCTGGCGTAATAGCGAAGAGGCCCGCACCGATCGCCCTTCCCAA
CAGTTGCGCAGCCTGAATGGCGAATGGG
[124 nt withheld, positions 5909-6032]
C
[91 nt withheld, positions 6034-6124]
A
[49 nt withheld, positions 6126-6174]
CCTTTGACGTTGGAGTCCACGTTCTTT
[37 nt withheld, positions 6202-6238]
ACCCTATCTCGGTCTATTCTTTTGATTTATAAGGGATTTTGCCGATTTCGGCCTATTGGTTAAAAAATGA
GCTGATTTAACAAAAATTTAACGCGAATTTTAACAAAATATTAACGCTTACAATTTAGGTGGCACTTTTC
GGGGAAATGTGCGCGGAACCCCTATTTGTTTATTTTTCTAAATACATTCAAATATGTATCCGCTCATGAG
ACAATAACCCTGATAAATGCTTCAATAATATTGAAAAAGGAAGAGTATGAGTATTCAACATTTCCGTGTC
GCCCTTATTCCCTTTTTTGCGGCATTTTGCCTTCCTGTTTTTGCTCACCCAGAAACGCTGGTGAAAGTAA
AAGATGCTGAAGATCAGTTGGGTGCACGAGTGGGTTACATCGAACTGGATCTCAACAGCGGTAAGATCCT
TGAGAGTTTTCGCCCCGAAGAACGTTTTCCAATGATGAGCACTTTTAAAGTTCTGCTATGTGGCGCGGTA
TTATCCCGTATTGACGCCGGGCAAGAGCAACTCGGTCGCCGCATACACTATTCTCAGAATGACTTGGTTG
AGTACTCACCAGTCACAGAAAAGCATCTTACGGATGGCATGACAGTAAGAGAATTATGCAGTGCTGCCAT
AACCATGAGTGATAACACTGCGGCCAACTTACTTCTGACAACGATCGGAGGACCGAAGGAGCTAACCGCT
TTTTTGCACAACATGGGGGATCATGTAACTCGCCTTGATCGTTGGGAACCGGAGCTGAATGAAGCCATAC
CAAACGACGAGCGTGACACCACGATGCCTGTAGCAATGGCAACAACGTTGCGCAAACTATTAACTGGCGA
ACTACTTACTCTAGCTTCCCGGCAACAATTAATAGACTGGATGGAGGCGGATAAAGTTGCAGGACCACTT
CTGCGCTCGGCCCTTCCGGCTGGCTGGTTTATTGCTGATAAATCTGGAGCCGGTGAGCGTGGGTCTCGCG
GTATCATTGCAGCACTGGGGCCAGATGGTAAGCCCTCCCGTATCGTAGTTATCTACACGACGGGGAGTCA
GGCAACTATGGATGAACGAAATAGACAGATCGCTGAGATAGGTGCCTCACTGATTAAGCATTGGTAACTG
TCAGACCAAGTTTACTCATATATACTTTAGATTGATTTAAAACTTCATTTTTAATTTAAAAGGATCTAGG
TGAAGATCCTTTTTGATAATCTCATGACCAAAATCCCTTAACGTGAGTTTTCGTTCCACTGAGCGTCAGA
CCCCGTAGAAAAGATCAAAGGATCTTCTTGAGATCCTTTTTTTCTGCGCGTAATCTGCTGCTTGCAAACA
AAAAAACCACCGCTACCAGCGGTGGTTTGTTTGCCGGATCAAGAGCTACCAACTCTTTTTCCGAAGGTAA
CTGGCTTCAGCAGAGCGCAGATACCAAATACTGTTCTTCTAGTGTAGCCGTAGTTAGGCCACCACTTCAA
GAACTCTGTAGCACCGCCTACATACCTCGCTCTGCTAATCCTGTTACCAGTGGCTGCTGCCAGTGGCGAT
AAGTCGTGTCTTACCGGGTTGGACTCAAGACGATAGTTACCGGATAAGGCGCAGCGGTCGGGCTGAACGG
GGGGTTCGTGCACACAGCCCAGCTTGGAGCGAACGACCTACACCGAACTGAGATACCTACAGCGTGAGCT
ATGAGAAAGCGCCACGCTTCCCGAAGGGAGAAAGGCGGACAGGTATCCGGTAAGCGGCAGGGTCGGAACA
GGAGAGCGCACGAGGGAGCTTCCAGGGGGAAACGCCTGGTATCTTTATAGTCCTGTCGGGTTTCGCCACC
TCTGACTTGAGCGTCGATTTTTGTGATGCTCGTCAGGGGGGCGGAGCCTATGGAAAAACGCCAGCAACGC
GGCCTTTTTACGGTTCCTGGCCTTTTGCTGGCCTTTTGCTCACATGTTCTTTCCTGCGTTATCCCCTGAT
TCTGTGGATAACCGTATTACCGCCTTTGAGTGAGCTGATACCGCTCGCCGCAGCCGAACGACCGAGCGCA
GCGAGTCAGTGAGCGAGGAAGCGGAAGAGCGCCCAATACGCAAACCGCCTCTCCCCGCGCGTTGGCCGAT
TCATTAATGCAGCTGGCACGACAGGTTTCCCGACTGGAAAGCGGGCAGTGAGCGCAACGCAATTAATGTG
AGTTAGCTCACTCATTAGGCACCCCAGGCTTTACACTTTATGCTTCCGGCTCGTATGTTGTGTGGAATTG
TGAGCGGATAACAATTTCACACAGGAAACAGCTATGACCATGATTACGCCAAGCGCGCAATTAACCCTCA
CTAAAGGGAACAAAAGCTGGAGCTGCAAGCTTAATGTAGTCTTATGCAATACTCTTGTAGTCTTGCAACA
TGGTAACGATGAGTTAGCAACATGCCTTACAAGGAGAGAAAAAGCACCGTGCATGCCGATTGGTGGAAGT
AAGGTGGTACGATCGTGCCTTATTAGGAAGGCAACAGACGGGTCTGACATGGATTGGACGAACCACTGAA
TTGCCGCATTGCAGAGATATTGTATTTAAGTGCCTAGCTCGATACATAAACGGGTCTCTCTGGTTAGACC
AGATCTGAGCCTGGGAGCTCTCTGGCTAACTAGGGAACCCACTGCTTAAGCCTCAATAAAGCTTGCCTTG
AGTGCTTCAAGTAGTGTGTGCCCGTCTGTTGTGTGACTCTGGTAACTAGAGATCCCTCAGACCCTTTTAG
TCAGTGTGGAAAATCTCTAGCAGTGGCGCCCGAACAGGGACTTGAAAGCGAAAGGGAAACCAGAGGAGCT
CTCTCGACGCAGGACTCGGCTTGCTGAAGCGCGCACGGCAAGAGGCGAGGGGCGGCGACTGGTGAGTACG
CCAAAAATTTTGACTAGCGGAGGCTAGAAGGAGAGAGATGGGTGCGAGAGCGTCAGTATTAAGCGGGGGA
GAATTAGATCGCGATGGGAAAAAATTCGGTTAAGGCCAGGGGGAAAGAAAAAATATAAATTAAAACATAT
AGTATGGGCAAGCAGGGAGCTAGAACGATTCGCAGTTAATCCTGGCCTGTTAGAAACATCAGAAGGCTGT
AGACAAATACTGGGACAGCTACAACCATCCCTTCAGACAGGATCAGAAGAACTTAGATCATTATATAATA
CAGTAGCAACCCTCTATTGTGTGCATCAAAGGATAGAGATAAAAGACACCAAGGAAGCTTTAGACAAGAT
AGAGGAAGAGCAAAACAAAAGTAAGACCACCGCACAGCAAGCGGCCGCTGATCTTCAGACCTGGAGGAGG
AGATATGAGGGACAATTGGAGAAGTGAATTATATAAATATAAAGTAGTAAAAATTGAACCATTAGGAGTA
GCACCCACCAAGGCAAAGAGAAGAGTGGTGCAGAGAGAAAAAAGAGCAGTGGGAATAGGAGCTTTGTTCC
TTGGGTTCTTGGGAGCAGCAGGAAGCACTATGGGCGCAGCGTCAATGACGCTGACGGTACAGGCCAGACA
ATTATTGTCTGGTATAGTGCAGCAGCAGAACAATTTGCTGAGGGCTATTGAGGCGCAACAGCATCTGTTG
CAACTCACAGTCTGGGGCATCAAGCAGCTCCAGGCAAGAATCCTGGCTGTGGAAAGATACCTAAAGGATC
AACAGCTCCTGGGGATTTGGGGTTGCTCTGGAAAACTCATTTGCACCACTGCTGTGCCTTGGAATGCTAG
TTGGAGTAATAAATCTCTGGAACAGATTTGGAATCACACGACCTGGATGGAGTGGGACAGAGAAATTAAC
AATTACACAAGCTTAATACACTCCTTAATTGAAGAATCGCAAAACCAGCAAGAAAAGAATGAACAAGAAT
TATTGGAATTAGATAAATGGGCAAGTTTGTGGAATTGGTTTAACATAACAAATTGGCTGTGGTATATAAA
ATTATTCATAATGATAGTAGGAGGCTTGGTAGGTTTAAGAATAGTTTTTGCTGTACTTTCTATAGTGAAT
AGAGTTAGGCAGGGATATTCACCATTATCGTTTCAGACCCACCTCCCAACCCCGAGGGGACCCATGCATT
GCATCTCAATTAGTCAGCAACCAGGTGTGGAAAGTCCCCAGGCTCCCCAGCAGGCAGAAGTATGCAAAGC
ATGCGTCTCAATTAGTCAGCAACCATAGTCCCGCCCCTAACTCCGCCCATCCCGCCCCTAACTCCGCCCA
GTTCCGCCCATTCTCCGCCCCATGGCTGACTAATTTTTTTTATTTATGCAGAGGCCGAGGCCGCCTCGGC
CTCTGAGCTATTCCAGAAGTAGTGAGGAGGCTTTTTTGGAGGCCTAGGCTTTTGCAAAAAGCTTTCTAGA
GGTACCACCGGAGCTTACCATGACCGAGTACAAGCCCACGGTGCGCCTCGCCACCCGCGACGACGTCCCC
AGGGCCGTACGCACCCTCGCCGCCGCGTTCGCCGACTACCCCGCCACGCGCCACACCGTCGATCCGGACC
GCCACATCGAGCGGGTCACCGAGCTGCAAGAACTCTTCCTCACGCGCGTCGGGCTCGACATCGGCAAGGT
GTGGGTCGCGGACGACGGCGCCGCCGTGGCGGTCTGGACCACGCCGGAGAGCGTCGAAGCGGGGGCGGTG
TTCGCCGAGATCGGCCCGCGCATGGCCGAGTTGAGCGGTTCCCGGCTGGCCGCGCAGCAACAGATGGAAG
GCCTCCTGGCGCCGCACCGGCCCAAGGAGCCCGCGTGGTTCCTGGCCACCGTCGGCGTCTCGCCCGACCA
CCAGGGCAAGGGTCTGGGCAGCGCCGTCGTGCTCCCCGGAGTGGAGGCGGCCGAGCGCGCCGGGGTGCCC
GCCTTCCTGGAGACCTCCGCGCCCCGCAACCTCCCCTTCTACGAGCGGCTCGGCTTCACCGTCACCGCCG
ACGTCGAGGTGCCCGAAGGACCGCGCACCTGGTGCATGACCCGCAAGCCCGGTGCCAGTTAACGAATTCT
AGATCTTGAGACAAATGGCAGTATTCATCCACAATTTTAAAAGAAAAGGGGGGATTGGGGGGTACAGTGC
AGGGGAAAGAATAGTAGACATAATAGCAACAGACATACAAACTAAAGAATTACAAAAACAAATTACAAAA
ATTCAAAATTTTCGGGTTTATTACAGGGACAGCAGAGATCCACTTTGGCGCCGGCTCGAGGCCTGCAGGT
GCAAAGATGGATAAAGTTTTAAACAGAGAGGAATCTTTGCAGCTAATGGACCTTCTAGGTCTTGAAAGGA
GTGGGAATT
