>Addgene plasmid #143719 | TFORF0619 | depositor partial sequence | sequence record 283287 | Insert
ACCGCCACCATGGCTATGGCCCTGGAATTGCAAGCCCAGGCATCTCCGCAGCCAGAGCCTGAAGAACTCC
TGATTGTGAAACTGGAAGAGGACTCTTGGGGATCAGAATCCAAACTCTGGGAGAAGGACCGTGGCTCTGT
CTCTGGCCCAGAGGCCTCCCGCCAGCGCTTCAGGCAATTCCAATACAGGGATGCAGCTGGACCCCACGAG
GCCTTCAGCCAGCTCTGGGCTCTCTGCTGTCGTTGGCTGAGGCCGGAGATCCGTCTCAAAGAGCAGATCC
TGGAGCTGCTCGTGCTGGAGCAGTTCCTGACTATCTTGCCTAGGGAGGTCCAGACCTGGGTGCAGGCACG
CCACCCTGAGAGTGGTGAGGAGGCTGTGGCCTTGGTGGAGGATTGGCACCGAGAGACCAGGACTGCAGGA
CAGTCGGGACTGGAATTGCATACAGAAGAGACCAGGCCCTTAAAGACAGGGGAAGAAGCTCAGAGCTTCC
AGCTGCAGCCAGTGGATCCCTGGCCTGAGGGACAGTCCCAGAAGAAGGGGGTGAAGAATACATGCCCTGA
CCTTCCCAATCACCTAAATGCCGAGGTGGCACCACAGCCTTTGAAAGAGAGTGCTGTCCTCACTCCCCGA
GTCCCTACTCTCCCAAAGATGGGGAGCGTTGGAGATTGGGAGGTGACAGCTGAGTCCCAGGAAGCCCTGG
GCCCTGGCAAACATGCTGAGAAGGAGCTCTGTAAAGACCCCCCAGGAGACGACTGTGGGAACAGCGTGTG
CCTGGGAGTTCCAGTTTCAAAACCAAGTAATACCTCCGAGAAAGAGCAAGGACCAGAGTTTTGGGGTCTA
AGTCTTATAAATTCTGGGAAAAGGAGCACTGCAGATTACAGCCTGGATAATGAGCCAGCTCAGGCATTGA
CCTGGAGGGATTCAAGAGCCTGGGAGGAACAATACCAGTGGGATGTGGAGGACATGAAGGTGTCAGGTGT
TCACTGGGGCTATGAGGAGACCAAGACTTTCCTGGCAATTTTGAGTGAATCTCCTTTCTCTGAAAAGCTC
CGGACTTGTCACCAGAACCGCCAGGTATATCGGGCCATTGCAGAGCAGCTAAGGGCAAGGGGCTTCCTGC
GGACACTGGAGCAATGTCGCTATAGGGTCAAAAACCTCCTACGGAATTACCGGAAAGCCAAGAGCAGCCA
CCCACCAGGTACCTGCCCCTTCTATGAGGAGCTGGAGGCCCTGGTCAGGGCTCGGACAGCCATCAGAGCC
ACAGATGGCCCAGGAGAGGCCGTGGCACTTCCCAGGCTCGGGTATAGTGACGCAGAGATGGATGAGCAGG
AGGAAGGGGGCTGGGATCCTGAAGAAATGGCAGAAGACTGTAACGGTGCTGGCCTGGTCAATGTTGAGTC
TACCCAGGGGCCCAGGATTGCAGGGGCCCCAGCTCTGTTCCAGAGTCGTATTGCAGGTGTGCACTGGGGC
TATGAGGAGACCAAGGCCTTCCTGGCAATTCTCAGTGAGTCCCCATTCTCGGAAAAGCTTCGTACCTGTC
ACCAGAACAGCCAGGTGTACCGGGCCATTGCAGAGCGGCTGTGTGCTCTGGGCTTCCTGCGGACACTGGA
GCAGTGTCGCTACAGATTCAAAAACCTCCTTCGAAGCTACCGGAAAGCCAAGAGCAGCCACCCACCAGGG
ACATGCCCTTTCTATGAGGAACTGGACTCGCTGATGAGGGCTCGGGCTGCAGTCAGGGCCATGGGGACTG
TCCGAGAGGCTGCAGGTCTCCCTAGGTGTGGGCAGAGTAGTGCTGAGACTGATGCCCAGGAGGCCTGGGG
TGAAGTGGCCAATGAAGATGCTGTCAAACCTTCAACCTTGTGTCCTAAAGCCCCAGACATGGGTTTTGAA
ATGAGGCATGAGGATGAAGACCAGATTTCAGAGCAGGACATTTTTGAGGGTTTGCCTGGAGCCTTATCAA
AATGTCCTACAGAAGCTGTTTGCCAACCTCTTGACTGGGGAGAAGACAGTGAAAATGAAAATGAAGATGA
AGGGCAGTGGGGAAATCCCTCACAGGAACAGTGGCAAGAAAGTTCTTCTGAAGAGGACTTAGAAAAACTT
ATTGACCATCAAGGCCTGTACCTTGCAGAGAAACCCTACAAGTGTGACACATGCATGAAGAGCTTCAGTC
GGAGCTCCCACTTCATTGCCCATCAGCGAATCCACACAGGTGAGAAGCCCTACAAATGCCTTGAATGTGG
AAAAAACTTTAGTGACCGCTCTAACCTCAATACCCATCAGAGAATCCACACTGGAGAGAAGCCCTATAAA
TGCCTTGAATGTGGGAAAAGCTTTAGTGACCATTCTAATCTCATCACTCACCAGAGAATTCACACGGGGG
AAAAGCCCTATAAATGTGGAGAATGTTGGAAAAGCTTCAACCAGAGCTCAAACCTTCTGAAACATCAGAG
AATCCACTTGGGAGGAAATCCTGACCAGTGTAGTGAGCCTGGGGGAAACTTTGCCCAAAGCCCATCTTTT
AGTGCTCACTGGAGGAATTCTACAGAAGAGACAGCTCCTGAACAACCTCAAAGTATCAGTAAGGACTTGA
ATTCTCCTGGACCACACAGCACAAACTCAGGGGAGAAACTTTATGAGTGTTCTGAATGTGGAAGAAGCTT
CTCTAAGAGCTCTGCCCTCATTAGTCACCAAAGAATCCATACGGGAGAGAAACCATATGAATGTGCCGAA
TGTGGGAAAAGCTTCAGTAAGAGCTCCACCCTGGCCAACCACCAGCGCACCCACACTGGAGAGAAGCCGT
ATAAATGTGTGGACTGTGGGAAGTGCTTCAGTGAGCGCTCCAAGCTCATCACACACCAGAGAGTGCACAC
AGGAGAGAAGCCCTACAAATGCCTTGAGTGTGGAAAATTCTTCCGTGACCGTTCTAACCTCATTACTCAC
CAGAGGATTCATACGGGAGAGAAGCCGTATAAGTGCAGAGAGTGTGGGAAATGCTTTAACCAGAGCTCCA
GTCTTATTATTCACCAGAGAATCCACACAGGGGAGAAACCCTACAAGTGCACAGAGTGTGGCAAAGACTT
CAACAACAGTTCCCACTTCAGTGCTCACCGGAGAACCCATGCAGGAGGGAAGGCGTCGTAGTAATGAACT
AGTCCGTAACTTGAAAGTATTTCGATTTCTTGGCTTTATATATCTTGTGGAAAGGACGAAAGTTACGAGC
TGTCTTTCCAATA
