>Addgene plasmid #143719 | TFORF0619 | depositor partial sequence | sequence record 283288 | Barcode
AAGTTACGAGCTGTCTTTCCAATA
